Addgene plasmid #75244: Helios-CRISPR #1 (PX458-EF1a-pSpCas9(BB)-2A-GFP)
Purpose: CRISPR/Cas9 plasmid against human Helios
Depositing lab: Ria Baumgrass. Depositing organization: Deutsches Rheuma-Forschungszentrum Berlin (DRFZ). Publication: Identification of Novel Nuclear Factor of Activated T Cells (NFAT)-Associated Proteins in T cells. Gabriel CH, Gross F, Karl M, Stephanowitz H, Hennig AF, Weber M, Gryzik S, Bachmann I, Hecklau K, Wienands J, Schuchhardt J, Herzel H, Radbruch A, Krause E, Baumgrass R. J Biol Chem. 2016 Sep 16. pii: jbc.M116.739326. 10.1074/jbc.M116.739326 PubMed 27637333.
Backbone
  Vector backbone: PX458-pSpCas9(BB)2A-GFP
  Backbone manufacturer: Feng Zhang (Plasmid #48138)
  Backbone size w/o insert (bp): 9703
  Total vector size (bp): 9703
  Modifications to backbone: CBH promoter exchanged for hEF1a promoter
  Vector type: CRISPR
  Selectable markers: GFP
Growth in bacteria
  Bacterial resistance: Ampicillin, 100 μg/mL
  Growth temperature: 37°C
  Growth strain: NEB Stable
  Copy number: Unknown
Gene/Insert
  Gene/Insert name: sgRNA against human Helios (alt name: IKZF2)
  gRNA/shRNA sequence: (gg)CATATTGGAGTGCTCCCTTT
  Species: H. sapiens (human)
  GenBank ID: 22807 (Gene-ID)
  Entrez Gene: IKZF2 (a.k.a. ANF1A2, HELIOS, ZNF1A2, ZNFN1A2)
Terms and licenses: Academic/Nonprofit Terms; Industry Terms: Not Available to Industry
Depositor comments: gRNA contains at least 3 missmatches against human DNA (http://crispr.mit.edu) 2 additional nonmatching Guanidines added at 5' to enhance specificity (Kim, D. et al. Digenome-seq: genome-wide profiling of CRISPR-Cas9 off-target effects in human cells. Nat. Methods 12, 237–43, 1 p following 243 (2015).) targets all isoforms.
How to cite: Helios-CRISPR #1 (PX458-EF1a-pSpCas9(BB)-2A-GFP) was a gift from Ria Baumgrass (Addgene plasmid # 75244 ; http://n2t.net/addgene:75244 ; RRID:Addgene_75244)
