[The description below was written by a language model from this plasmid's Addgene catalogue record and pLannotate feature annotations shown in this document.]
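Description:
Helios-CRISPR #1 is an all-in-one mammalian CRISPR/Cas9 expression plasmid built on the PX458 pSpCas9(BB)-2A-GFP backbone and designed to disrupt the human IKZF2 gene, which encodes the transcription factor Helios. The total size is 9,703 bp. It is propagated in E. coli through a high-copy ColE1/pUC-type origin with ampicillin selection from the β-lactamase gene. A phage M13/f1-type origin is also annotated. A single AAV2 ITR lies downstream of the expression cassette, and short bom and rop matches appear as fragments. With only one ITR annotated, nothing in the record suggests the plasmid is intended for AAV packaging.

The payload consists of two expression units. A human U6 RNA polymerase III promoter drives the single guide RNA, with the Helios-targeting spacer placed immediately upstream of the Streptococcus pyogenes gRNA scaffold; a second, partial scaffold match follows it. According to the depositor, the guide targets all IKZF2 isoforms, has at least three mismatches to any other human site, and carries two extra non-matching guanines at its 5' end intended to improve specificity. The second unit expresses full-length SpCas9, which the annotation tool splits into N- and C-terminal portions, followed by a nucleoplasmin nuclear localisation signal. Cas9 is linked through a 2A peptide (named in the plasmid title but not annotated) to EGFP, and the unit ends with a bGH polyadenylation signal. In this derivative the original CBh promoter has been replaced by the human EF-1α promoter. There is no mammalian drug marker, so EGFP fluorescence serves to identify or sort transfected cells. The associated publication concerns NFAT-associated proteins in T cells.
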