Features (pLannotate 1.2.2; 17 found; start..end, strand, type, name):
      1..241     +  promoter       U6 promoter: RNA polymerase III promoter for human U6 snRNA
    272..347     +  misc_RNA       gRNA scaffold: guide RNA scaffold for the Streptococcus pyogenes CRISPR/Cas9 system
    354..397     +  misc_RNA       gRNA scaffold (fragment): guide RNA scaffold for the Streptococcus pyogenes CRISPR/Cas9 system
    460..1638    +  promoter       EF-1α promoter: strong constitutive promoter for human elongation factor EF-1α
   1785..3386    +  CDS            Cas9(N): N-terminal portion of Streptococcus pyogenes Cas9 (Zetsche et al., 2015)
   3387..5885    +  CDS            Cas9(C): C-terminal portion of Streptococcus pyogenes Cas9 (Zetsche et al., 2015)
   5886..5933    +  CDS            nucleoplasmin NLS: bipartite nuclear localization signal from nucleoplasmin
   6003..6716    +  CDS            EGFP: EGFP is a basic (constitutively fluorescent) green fluorescent protein published in 1996, derived from Aequorea victoria. It is reported to be a rapidly-maturing weak dimer with moderate acid sensitivity.
   6750..6861    +  polyA_signal   bGH poly(A) signal: bovine growth hormone polyadenylation signal
   6966..7106    +  repeat_region  AAV2 ITR: inverted terminal repeat of adeno-associated virus serotype 2 inverted
   7111..7162    -  misc_feature   bom (fragment): basis of mobility region from pBR322
   7181..7561    +  rep_origin     M13 ori (sequence partly withheld): M13 bacteriophage origin of replication; arrow indicates direction of (+) strand synthesis
   7637..7686    -  misc_feature   bom (fragment): basis of mobility region from pBR322
   7788..7823    -  CDS            rop (fragment): Rop protein, which maintains plasmids at low copy number; rop
   7918..8022    +  promoter       AmpR promoter: bla
   8023..8883    +  CDS            AmpR: β-lactamase; bla; confers resistance to ampicillin, carbenicillin, and related antibiotics
   9054..9642    +  rep_origin     ori: high-copy-number ColE1/pMB1/pBR322/pUC origin of replication
>Addgene plasmid #75244 | Helios-CRISPR #1 (PX458-EF1a-pSpCas9(BB)-2A-GFP) | depositor full sequence | sequence record 142286 | Helios-CRISPR #1 (PX458-EF1a-pSpCas9(BB)-2A-GFP) sequence 9703 bps
GAGGGCCTATTTCCCATGATTCCTTCATATTTGCATATACGATACAAGGCTGTTAGAGAGATAATTGGAA
TTAATTTGACTGTAAACACAAAGATATTAGTACAAAATACGTGACGTAGAAAGTAATAATTTCTTGGGTA
GTTTGCAGTTTTAAAATTATGTTTTAAAATGGACTATCATATGCTTACCGTAACTTGAAAGTATTTCGAT
TTCTTGGCTTTATATATCTTGTGGAAAGGACGAAACACCGGCATATTGGAGTGCTCCCTTTGTTTTAGAG
CTAGAAATAGCAAGTTAAAATAAGGCTAGTCCGTTATCAACTTGAAAAAGTGGCACCGAGTCGGTGCTTT
TTTGTTTTAGAGCTAGAAATAGCAAGTTAAAATAAGGCTAGTCCGTTTTTAGCGCGTGCGCCAATTCTGC
AGACAAATGGCTCTAGTGGTCTTGAAAGGAGTGGGAATTGGCTCCGGTGCCCGTCAGTGGGCAGAGCGCA
CATCGCCCACAGTCCCCGAGAAGTTGGGGGGAGGGGTCGGCAATTGAACCGGTGCCTAGAGAAGGTGGCG
CGGGGTAAACTGGGAAAGTGATGTCGTGTACTGGCTCCGCCTTTTTCCCGAGGGTGGGGGAGAACCGTAT
ATAAGTGCAGTAGTCGCCGTGAACGTTCTTTTTCGCAACGGGTTTGCCGCCAGAACACAGGTAAGTGCCG
TGTGTGGTTCCCGCGGGCCTGGCCTCTTTACGGGTTATGGCCCTTGCGTGCCTTGAATTACTTCCACCTG
GCTGCAGTACGTGATTCTTGATCCCGAGCTTCGGGTTGGAAGTGGGTGGGAGAGTTCGAGGCCTTGCGCT
TAAGGAGCCCCTTCGCCTCGTGCTTGAGTTGAGGCCTGGCCTGGGCGCTGGGGCCGCCGCGTGCGAATCT
GGTGGCACCTTCGCGCCTGTCTCGCTGCTTTCGATAAGTCTCTAGCCATTTAAAATTTTTGATGACCTGC
TGCGACGCTTTTTTTCTGGCAAGATAGTCTTGTAAATGCGGGCCAAGATCTGCACACTGGTATTTCGGTT
TTTGGGGCCGCGGGCGGCGACGGGGCCCGTGCGTCCCAGCGCACATGTTCGGCGAGGCGGGGCCTGCGAG
CGCGGCCACCGAGAATCGGACGGGGGTAGTCTCAAGCTGGCCGGCCTGCTCTGGTGCCTGGCCTCGCGCC
GCCGTGTATCGCCCCGCCCTGGGCGGCAAGGCTGGCCCGGTCGGCACCAGTTGCGTGAGCGGAAAGATGG
CCGCTTCCCGGCCCTGCTGCAGGGAGCTCAAAATGGAGGACGCGGCGCTCGGGAGAGCGGGCGGGTGAGT
CACCCACACAAAGGAAAAGGGCCTTTCCGTCCTCAGCCGTCGCTTCATGTGACTCCACGGAGTACCGGGC
GCCGTCCAGGCACCTCGATTAGTTCTCGAGCTTTTGGAGTACGTCGTCTTTAGGTTGGGGGGAGGGGTTT
TATGCGATGGAGTTTCCCCACACTGAGTGGGTGGAGACTGAAGTTAGGCCAGCTTGGCACTTGATGTAAT
TCTCCTTGGAATTTGCCCTTTTTGAGTTTGGATCTTGGTTCATTCTCAAGCCTCAGACAGTGGTTCAAAG
TTTTTTTCTTCCATTTCAGGTGTCGTGAGGAATTTCGACATTTCCGGTGCCACCATGGACTATAAGGACC
ACGACGGAGACTACAAGGATCATGATATTGATTACAAAGACGATGACGATAAGATGGCCCCAAAGAAGAA
GCGGAAGGTCGGTATCCACGGAGTCCCAGCAGCCGACAAGAAGTACAGCATCGGCCTGGACATCGGCACC
AACTCTGTGGGCTGGGCCGTGATCACCGACGAGTACAAGGTGCCCAGCAAGAAATTCAAGGTGCTGGGCA
ACACCGACCGGCACAGCATCAAGAAGAACCTGATCGGAGCCCTGCTGTTCGACAGCGGCGAAACAGCCGA
GGCCACCCGGCTGAAGAGAACCGCCAGAAGAAGATACACCAGACGGAAGAACCGGATCTGCTATCTGCAA
GAGATCTTCAGCAACGAGATGGCCAAGGTGGACGACAGCTTCTTCCACAGACTGGAAGAGTCCTTCCTGG
TGGAAGAGGATAAGAAGCACGAGCGGCACCCCATCTTCGGCAACATCGTGGACGAGGTGGCCTACCACGA
GAAGTACCCCACCATCTACCACCTGAGAAAGAAACTGGTGGACAGCACCGACAAGGCCGACCTGCGGCTG
ATCTATCTGGCCCTGGCCCACATGATCAAGTTCCGGGGCCACTTCCTGATCGAGGGCGACCTGAACCCCG
ACAACAGCGACGTGGACAAGCTGTTCATCCAGCTGGTGCAGACCTACAACCAGCTGTTCGAGGAAAACCC
CATCAACGCCAGCGGCGTGGACGCCAAGGCCATCCTGTCTGCCAGACTGAGCAAGAGCAGACGGCTGGAA
AATCTGATCGCCCAGCTGCCCGGCGAGAAGAAGAATGGCCTGTTCGGAAACCTGATTGCCCTGAGCCTGG
GCCTGACCCCCAACTTCAAGAGCAACTTCGACCTGGCCGAGGATGCCAAACTGCAGCTGAGCAAGGACAC
CTACGACGACGACCTGGACAACCTGCTGGCCCAGATCGGCGACCAGTACGCCGACCTGTTTCTGGCCGCC
AAGAACCTGTCCGACGCCATCCTGCTGAGCGACATCCTGAGAGTGAACACCGAGATCACCAAGGCCCCCC
TGAGCGCCTCTATGATCAAGAGATACGACGAGCACCACCAGGACCTGACCCTGCTGAAAGCTCTCGTGCG
GCAGCAGCTGCCTGAGAAGTACAAAGAGATTTTCTTCGACCAGAGCAAGAACGGCTACGCCGGCTACATT
GACGGCGGAGCCAGCCAGGAAGAGTTCTACAAGTTCATCAAGCCCATCCTGGAAAAGATGGACGGCACCG
AGGAACTGCTCGTGAAGCTGAACAGAGAGGACCTGCTGCGGAAGCAGCGGACCTTCGACAACGGCAGCAT
CCCCCACCAGATCCACCTGGGAGAGCTGCACGCCATTCTGCGGCGGCAGGAAGATTTTTACCCATTCCTG
AAGGACAACCGGGAAAAGATCGAGAAGATCCTGACCTTCCGCATCCCCTACTACGTGGGCCCTCTGGCCA
GGGGAAACAGCAGATTCGCCTGGATGACCAGAAAGAGCGAGGAAACCATCACCCCCTGGAACTTCGAGGA
AGTGGTGGACAAGGGCGCTTCCGCCCAGAGCTTCATCGAGCGGATGACCAACTTCGATAAGAACCTGCCC
AACGAGAAGGTGCTGCCCAAGCACAGCCTGCTGTACGAGTACTTCACCGTGTATAACGAGCTGACCAAAG
TGAAATACGTGACCGAGGGAATGAGAAAGCCCGCCTTCCTGAGCGGCGAGCAGAAAAAGGCCATCGTGGA
CCTGCTGTTCAAGACCAACCGGAAAGTGACCGTGAAGCAGCTGAAAGAGGACTACTTCAAGAAAATCGAG
TGCTTCGACTCCGTGGAAATCTCCGGCGTGGAAGATCGGTTCAACGCCTCCCTGGGCACATACCACGATC
TGCTGAAAATTATCAAGGACAAGGACTTCCTGGACAATGAGGAAAACGAGGACATTCTGGAAGATATCGT
GCTGACCCTGACACTGTTTGAGGACAGAGAGATGATCGAGGAACGGCTGAAAACCTATGCCCACCTGTTC
GACGACAAAGTGATGAAGCAGCTGAAGCGGCGGAGATACACCGGCTGGGGCAGGCTGAGCCGGAAGCTGA
TCAACGGCATCCGGGACAAGCAGTCCGGCAAGACAATCCTGGATTTCCTGAAGTCCGACGGCTTCGCCAA
CAGAAACTTCATGCAGCTGATCCACGACGACAGCCTGACCTTTAAAGAGGACATCCAGAAAGCCCAGGTG
TCCGGCCAGGGCGATAGCCTGCACGAGCACATTGCCAATCTGGCCGGCAGCCCCGCCATTAAGAAGGGCA
TCCTGCAGACAGTGAAGGTGGTGGACGAGCTCGTGAAAGTGATGGGCCGGCACAAGCCCGAGAACATCGT
GATCGAAATGGCCAGAGAGAACCAGACCACCCAGAAGGGACAGAAGAACAGCCGCGAGAGAATGAAGCGG
ATCGAAGAGGGCATCAAAGAGCTGGGCAGCCAGATCCTGAAAGAACACCCCGTGGAAAACACCCAGCTGC
AGAACGAGAAGCTGTACCTGTACTACCTGCAGAATGGGCGGGATATGTACGTGGACCAGGAACTGGACAT
CAACCGGCTGTCCGACTACGATGTGGACCATATCGTGCCTCAGAGCTTTCTGAAGGACGACTCCATCGAC
AACAAGGTGCTGACCAGAAGCGACAAGAACCGGGGCAAGAGCGACAACGTGCCCTCCGAAGAGGTCGTGA
AGAAGATGAAGAACTACTGGCGGCAGCTGCTGAACGCCAAGCTGATTACCCAGAGAAAGTTCGACAATCT
GACCAAGGCCGAGAGAGGCGGCCTGAGCGAACTGGATAAGGCCGGCTTCATCAAGAGACAGCTGGTGGAA
ACCCGGCAGATCACAAAGCACGTGGCACAGATCCTGGACTCCCGGATGAACACTAAGTACGACGAGAATG
ACAAGCTGATCCGGGAAGTGAAAGTGATCACCCTGAAGTCCAAGCTGGTGTCCGATTTCCGGAAGGATTT
CCAGTTTTACAAAGTGCGCGAGATCAACAACTACCACCACGCCCACGACGCCTACCTGAACGCCGTCGTG
GGAACCGCCCTGATCAAAAAGTACCCTAAGCTGGAAAGCGAGTTCGTGTACGGCGACTACAAGGTGTACG
ACGTGCGGAAGATGATCGCCAAGAGCGAGCAGGAAATCGGCAAGGCTACCGCCAAGTACTTCTTCTACAG
CAACATCATGAACTTTTTCAAGACCGAGATTACCCTGGCCAACGGCGAGATCCGGAAGCGGCCTCTGATC
GAGACAAACGGCGAAACCGGGGAGATCGTGTGGGATAAGGGCCGGGATTTTGCCACCGTGCGGAAAGTGC
TGAGCATGCCCCAAGTGAATATCGTGAAAAAGACCGAGGTGCAGACAGGCGGCTTCAGCAAAGAGTCTAT
CCTGCCCAAGAGGAACAGCGATAAGCTGATCGCCAGAAAGAAGGACTGGGACCCTAAGAAGTACGGCGGC
TTCGACAGCCCCACCGTGGCCTATTCTGTGCTGGTGGTGGCCAAAGTGGAAAAGGGCAAGTCCAAGAAAC
TGAAGAGTGTGAAAGAGCTGCTGGGGATCACCATCATGGAAAGAAGCAGCTTCGAGAAGAATCCCATCGA
CTTTCTGGAAGCCAAGGGCTACAAAGAAGTGAAAAAGGACCTGATCATCAAGCTGCCTAAGTACTCCCTG
TTCGAGCTGGAAAACGGCCGGAAGAGAATGCTGGCCTCTGCCGGCGAACTGCAGAAGGGAAACGAACTGG
CCCTGCCCTCCAAATATGTGAACTTCCTGTACCTGGCCAGCCACTATGAGAAGCTGAAGGGCTCCCCCGA
GGATAATGAGCAGAAACAGCTGTTTGTGGAACAGCACAAGCACTACCTGGACGAGATCATCGAGCAGATC
AGCGAGTTCTCCAAGAGAGTGATCCTGGCCGACGCTAATCTGGACAAAGTGCTGTCCGCCTACAACAAGC
ACCGGGATAAGCCCATCAGAGAGCAGGCCGAGAATATCATCCACCTGTTTACCCTGACCAATCTGGGAGC
CCCTGCCGCCTTCAAGTACTTTGACACCACCATCGACCGGAAGAGGTACACCAGCACCAAAGAGGTGCTG
GACGCCACCCTGATCCACCAGAGCATCACCGGCCTGTACGAGACACGGATCGACCTGTCTCAGCTGGGAG
GCGACAAAAGGCCGGCGGCCACGAAAAAGGCCGGCCAGGCAAAAAAGAAAAAGGAATTCGGCAGTGGAGA
GGGCAGAGGAAGTCTGCTAACATGCGGTGACGTCGAGGAGAATCCTGGCCCAGTGAGCAAGGGCGAGGAG
CTGTTCACCGGGGTGGTGCCCATCCTGGTCGAGCTGGACGGCGACGTAAACGGCCACAAGTTCAGCGTGT
CCGGCGAGGGCGAGGGCGATGCCACCTACGGCAAGCTGACCCTGAAGTTCATCTGCACCACCGGCAAGCT
GCCCGTGCCCTGGCCCACCCTCGTGACCACCCTGACCTACGGCGTGCAGTGCTTCAGCCGCTACCCCGAC
CACATGAAGCAGCACGACTTCTTCAAGTCCGCCATGCCCGAAGGCTACGTCCAGGAGCGCACCATCTTCT
TCAAGGACGACGGCAACTACAAGACCCGCGCCGAGGTGAAGTTCGAGGGCGACACCCTGGTGAACCGCAT
CGAGCTGAAGGGCATCGACTTCAAGGAGGACGGCAACATCCTGGGGCACAAGCTGGAGTACAACTACAAC
AGCCACAACGTCTATATCATGGCCGACAAGCAGAAGAACGGCATCAAGGTGAACTTCAAGATCCGCCACA
ACATCGAGGACGGCAGCGTGCAGCTCGCCGACCACTACCAGCAGAACACCCCCATCGGCGACGGCCCCGT
GCTGCTGCCCGACAACCACTACCTGAGCACCCAGTCCGCCCTGAGCAAAGACCCCAACGAGAAGCGCGAT
CACATGGTCCTGCTGGAGTTCGTGACCGCCGCCGGGATCACTCTCGGCATGGACGAGCTGTACAAGGAAT
TCTAACTAGAGCTCGCTGATCAGCCTCGACTGTGCCTTCTAGTTGCCAGCCATCTGTTGTTTGCCCCTCC
CCCGTGCCTTCCTTGACCCTGGAAGGTGCCACTCCCACTGTCCTTTCCTAATAAAATGAGGAAATTGCAT
CGCATTGTCTGAGTAGGTGTCATTCTATTCTGGGGGGTGGGGTGGGGCAGGACAGCAAGGGGGAGGATTG
GGAAGAGAATAGCAGGCATGCTGGGGAGCGGCCGCAGGAACCCCTAGTGATGGAGTTGGCCACTCCCTCT
CTGCGCGCTCGCTCGCTCACTGAGGCCGGGCGACCAAAGGTCGCCCGACGCCCGGGCTTTGCCCGGGCGG
CCTCAGTGAGCGAGCGAGCGCGCAGCTGCCTGCAGGGGCGCCTGATGCGGTATTTTCTCCTTACGCATCT
GTGCGGTATTTCACACCGCATA
[142 nt withheld, positions 7163-7304]
C
[141 nt withheld, positions 7306-7446]
CCTTTGACGTTGGAGTCCACGTTCTTT
[37 nt withheld, positions 7474-7510]
ACCCTATCTCGGGCTATTCTTTTGATTTATAAGGGATTTTGCCGATTTCGGCCTATTGGTTAAAAAATGA
GCTGATTTAACAAAAATTTAACGCGAATTTTAACAAAATATTAACGTTTACAATTTTATGGTGCACTCTC
AGTACAATCTGCTCTGATGCCGCATAGTTAAGCCAGCCCCGACACCCGCCAACACCCGCTGACGCGCCCT
GACGGGCTTGTCTGCTCCCGGCATCCGCTTACAGACAAGCTGTGACCGTCTCCGGGAGCTGCATGTGTCA
GAGGTTTTCACCGTCATCACCGAAACGCGCGAGACGAAAGGGCCTCGTGATACGCCTATTTTTATAGGTT
AATGTCATGATAATAATGGTTTCTTAGACGTCAGGTGGCACTTTTCGGGGAAATGTGCGCGGAACCCCTA
TTTGTTTATTTTTCTAAATACATTCAAATATGTATCCGCTCATGAGACAATAACCCTGATAAATGCTTCA
ATAATATTGAAAAAGGAAGAGTATGAGTATTCAACATTTCCGTGTCGCCCTTATTCCCTTTTTTGCGGCA
TTTTGCCTTCCTGTTTTTGCTCACCCAGAAACGCTGGTGAAAGTAAAAGATGCTGAAGATCAGTTGGGTG
CACGAGTGGGTTACATCGAACTGGATCTCAACAGCGGTAAGATCCTTGAGAGTTTTCGCCCCGAAGAACG
TTTTCCAATGATGAGCACTTTTAAAGTTCTGCTATGTGGCGCGGTATTATCCCGTATTGACGCCGGGCAA
GAGCAACTCGGTCGCCGCATACACTATTCTCAGAATGACTTGGTTGAGTACTCACCAGTCACAGAAAAGC
ATCTTACGGATGGCATGACAGTAAGAGAATTATGCAGTGCTGCCATAACCATGAGTGATAACACTGCGGC
CAACTTACTTCTGACAACGATCGGAGGACCGAAGGAGCTAACCGCTTTTTTGCACAACATGGGGGATCAT
GTAACTCGCCTTGATCGTTGGGAACCGGAGCTGAATGAAGCCATACCAAACGACGAGCGTGACACCACGA
TGCCTGTAGCAATGGCAACAACGTTGCGCAAACTATTAACTGGCGAACTACTTACTCTAGCTTCCCGGCA
ACAATTAATAGACTGGATGGAGGCGGATAAAGTTGCAGGACCACTTCTGCGCTCGGCCCTTCCGGCTGGC
TGGTTTATTGCTGATAAATCTGGAGCCGGTGAGCGTGGAAGCCGCGGTATCATTGCAGCACTGGGGCCAG
ATGGTAAGCCCTCCCGTATCGTAGTTATCTACACGACGGGGAGTCAGGCAACTATGGATGAACGAAATAG
ACAGATCGCTGAGATAGGTGCCTCACTGATTAAGCATTGGTAACTGTCAGACCAAGTTTACTCATATATA
CTTTAGATTGATTTAAAACTTCATTTTTAATTTAAAAGGATCTAGGTGAAGATCCTTTTTGATAATCTCA
TGACCAAAATCCCTTAACGTGAGTTTTCGTTCCACTGAGCGTCAGACCCCGTAGAAAAGATCAAAGGATC
TTCTTGAGATCCTTTTTTTCTGCGCGTAATCTGCTGCTTGCAAACAAAAAAACCACCGCTACCAGCGGTG
GTTTGTTTGCCGGATCAAGAGCTACCAACTCTTTTTCCGAAGGTAACTGGCTTCAGCAGAGCGCAGATAC
CAAATACTGTCCTTCTAGTGTAGCCGTAGTTAGGCCACCACTTCAAGAACTCTGTAGCACCGCCTACATA
CCTCGCTCTGCTAATCCTGTTACCAGTGGCTGCTGCCAGTGGCGATAAGTCGTGTCTTACCGGGTTGGAC
TCAAGACGATAGTTACCGGATAAGGCGCAGCGGTCGGGCTGAACGGGGGGTTCGTGCACACAGCCCAGCT
TGGAGCGAACGACCTACACCGAACTGAGATACCTACAGCGTGAGCTATGAGAAAGCGCCACGCTTCCCGA
AGGGAGAAAGGCGGACAGGTATCCGGTAAGCGGCAGGGTCGGAACAGGAGAGCGCACGAGGGAGCTTCCA
GGGGGAAACGCCTGGTATCTTTATAGTCCTGTCGGGTTTCGCCACCTCTGACTTGAGCGTCGATTTTTGT
GATGCTCGTCAGGGGGGCGGAGCCTATGGAAAAACGCCAGCAACGCGGCCTTTTTACGGTTCCTGGCCTT
TTGCTGGCCTTTTGCTCACATGT
