>Addgene plasmid #75244 | Helios-CRISPR #1 (PX458-EF1a-pSpCas9(BB)-2A-GFP) | addgene partial sequence | sequence record 148254 | StrepPyoCas9-5UTR-F 5'-CGGTGCCACTTTTTCAAGTTG-3'
GCATATGATAGTCCATTTTAAAACATAATTTTAAAACTGCAAACTACCCAAGAAATTATTACTTTCTACG
TCACGTATTTTGTACTAATATCTTTGTGTTTACAGTCAAATTAATTCCAATTATCTCTCTAACAGCCTTG
TATCGTATATGCAAATATGAAGGAATCATGGGAAATAGGCCCTCACATGTGAGCAAAAGGCCAGCAAAAG
GCCAGGAACCGTAAAAAGGCCGCGTTGCTGGCGTTTTTCCATAGGCTCCGCCCCCCTGACGAGCATCACA
AAAATCGACGCTCAAGTCAGAGGTGGCGAAACCCGACAGGACTATAAAGATACCAGGCGTTTCCCCCTGG
AAGCTCCCTCGTGCGCTCTCCTGTTCCGACCCTGCCGCTTACCGGATACCTG
