>Addgene plasmid #75244 | Helios-CRISPR #1 (PX458-EF1a-pSpCas9(BB)-2A-GFP) | addgene partial sequence | sequence record 148255 | LKO1_5 5'-GACTATCATATGCTTACCGT-3'
ATAGCAAGTTAAAATAAGGCTAGTCCGTTATCAACTTGAAAAAGTGGCACCGAGTCGGTGCTTTTTTGTT
TTAGAGCTAGAAATAGCAAGTTAAAATAAGGCTAGTCCGTTTTTAGCGCGTGCGCCAATTCTGCAGACAA
ATGGCTCTAGTGGTCTTGAAAGGAGTGGGAATTGGCTCCGGTGCCCGTCAGTGGGCAGAGCGCACATCGC
CCACAGTCCCCGAGAAGTTGGGGGGAGGGGTCGGCAATTGAACCGGTGCCTAGAGAAGGTGGCGCGGGGT
AAACTGGGAAAGTGATGTCGTGTACTGGCTCCGCCTTTTTCCCGAGGGTGGGGGAGAACCGTATATAAGT
GCAGTAGTCGCCGTGAACGTTCTTTTTCGCAACGGGTTTGCCGCCAGAACACAGGTAAGTGCCGTGTGTG
GTTCCCGCGGGCCTGGCCTCTTTACGGGTTATGGCCCTTGCGTGCCTTGAATTACTTCCACCTGGCTGCA
GTACGTGATTCTTGATCCCGAGCTTCGGGTTGGAAGTGGGTGGGAGAGT
