>Addgene plasmid #75244 | Helios-CRISPR #1 (PX458-EF1a-pSpCas9(BB)-2A-GFP) | addgene partial sequence | sequence record 149384 | LKO1_5 5'-GACTATCATATGCTTACCGT-3'
AAGGACGAAACACCGGCATATTGGAGTGCTCCCTTTGTTTTANAGCTAGAAATAGCAAGTTAAAATAAGG
CTAGTCCGTTATCAACTTGAAAAAGTGGCACCGAGTCGGTGCTTTTTTGTTTTAGAGCTAGAAATAGCAA
GTTAAAATAAGGCTAGTCCGTTTTTAGCGCGTGCGCCAATTCTGCAGACAAATGGCTCTAGTGGTCTTGA
AAGGAGTGGGAATTGGCTCCGGTGCCCGTCAGTGGGCAGAGCGCACATCGCCCACAGTCCCCGAGAAGTT
GGGGGGAGGGGTCGGCAATTGAACCGGTGCCTAGAGAAGGTGGCGCGGGGTAAACTGGGAAAGTGATGTC
GTGTACTGGCTCCGCCTTTTTCCCGAGGGTGGGGGAGAACCGTATATAAGTGCAGTAGTCGCCGTGAACG
TTCTTTTTCGCAACGGGTTTGCCGCCAGAACACAGGTAAGTGCCGTGTGTGGTTCCCGCGGGCCTGGCCT
CTTTACGGGTTATGGCCCTTGCGTGCCTTGAATTACTTCCACCTGGCTGCAGTACGTGATTCTTGATCCC
GAGCTTCGGGTTGGAAGTGGGTGGGAGAGTTCGAGGCCTTGCGCTTAAGGAGCCCCTTCGCCTCGTGCTT
GAGTTGAGGCCTGGCCTGGGCGCTGGGGCCGCCGCGTGCGAATCTGGTGGCACCTTC
